>Addgene plasmid #193562 | EGFP-CLCdeltaN | addgene full sequence | sequence record 380156 | Addgene NGS Result
CCGTATTACCGCCATGCATTAGTTATTAATAGTAATCAATTACGGGGTCATTAGTTCATAGCCCATATAT
GGAGTTCCGCGTTACATAACTTACGGTAAATGGCCCGCCTGGCTGACCGCCCAACGACCCCCGCCCATTG
ACGTCAATAATGACGTATGTTCCCATAGTAACGCCAATAGGGACTTTCCATTGACGTCAATGGGTGGAGT
ATTTACGGTAAACTGCCCACTTGGCAGTACATCAAGTGTATCATATGCCAAGTACGCCCCCTATTGACGT
CAATGACGGTAAATGGCCCGCCTGGCATTATGCCCAGTACATGACCTTATGGGACTTTCCTACTTGGCAG
TACATCTACGTATTAGTCATCGCTATTACCATGGTGATGCGGTTTTGGCAGTACATCAATGGGCGTGGAT
AGCGGTTTGACTCACGGGGATTTCCAAGTCTCCACCCCATTGACGTCAATGGGAGTTTGTTTTGGCACCA
AAATCAACGGGACTTTCCAAAATGTCGTAACAACTCCGCCCCATTGACGCAAATGGGCGGTAGGCGTGTA
CGGTGGGAGGTCTATATAAGCAGAGCTGGTTTAGTGAACCGTCAGATCCGCTAGCGCTACCGGTCGCCAC
CATGGTGAGCAAGGGCGAGGAGCTGTTCACCGGGGTGGTGCCCATCCTGGTCGAGCTGGACGGCGACGTA
AACGGCCACAAGTTCAGCGTGTCCGGCGAGGGCGAGGGCGATGCCACCTACGGCAAGCTGACCCTGAAGT
TCATCTGCACCACCGGCAAGCTGCCCGTGCCCTGGCCCACCCTCGTGACCACCCTGACCTACGGCGTGCA
GTGCTTCAGCCGCTACCCCGACCACATGAAGCAGCACGACTTCTTCAAGTCCGCCATGCCCGAAGGCTAC
GTCCAGGAGCGCACCATCTTCTTCAAGGACGACGGCAACTACAAGACCCGCGCCGAGGTGAAGTTCGAGG
GCGACACCCTGGTGAACCGCATCGAGCTGAAGGGCATCGACTTCAAGGAGGACGGCAACATCCTGGGGCA
CAAGCTGGAGTACAACTACAACAGCCACAACGTCTATATCATGGCCGACAAGCAGAAGAACGGCATCAAG
GTGAACTTCAAGATCCGCCACAACATCGAGGACGGCAGCGTGCAGCTCGCCGACCACTACCAGCAGAACA
CCCCCATCGGCGACGGCCCCGTGCTGCTGCCCGACAACCACTACCTGAGCACCCAGTCCAAGCTGAGCAA
AGACCCCAACGAGAAGCGCGATCACATGGTCCTGCTGGAGTTCGTGACCGCCGCCGGCGGATCCGGAGGG
TCTATTGCCCAGGCTGACAGGCTGACCCAGGAGCCTGAGAGCATCCGCAAGTGGCGAGAGGAGCAGAGGA
AACGGCTGCAAGAGCTGGATGCTGCATCTAAGGTCACGGAACAGGAATGGCGGGAGAAGGCCAAGAAGGA
CCTGGAGGAGTGGAACCAGCGCCAGAGTGAACAAGTAGAGAAGAACAAGATCAACAACCGGGCATCCGAG
GAGGCTTTCGTGAAGGAATCCAAGGAGGAGACCCCAGGCACAGAGTGGGAGAAGGTGGCCCAGCTATGTG
ACTTCAACCCCAAGAGCAGCAAGCAGTGCAAAGATGTGTCCCGCCTGCGCTCGGTGCTCATGTCCCTGAA
GCAGACGCCACTGTCCCGCTAACTGATCATAATCAGCCATACCACATTTGTAGAGGTTTTACTTGCTTTA
AAAAACCTCCCACACCTCCCCCTGAACCTGAAACATAAAATGAATGCAATTGTTGTTGTTAACTTGTTTA
TTGCAGCTTATAATGGTTACAAATAAAGCAATAGCATCACAAATTTCACAAATAAAGCATTTTTTTCACT
GCATTCTAGTTGTGGTTTGTCCAAACTCATCAATGTATCTTAACGCGTAAATTGTAAGCGTTAATATTTT
GTTAAAATTCGCGTTAAATTTTTGTTAAATCAGCTCATTTTTTAACCAATAGGCCGAAATCGGCAAAATC
CCTTATAAATCAAAAGAATAGACCGAGATAGGGT
[37 nt withheld, positions 2065-2101]
AAAGAACGTGGACTCCAACGTCAAAGG
[49 nt withheld, positions 2129-2177]
T
[91 nt withheld, positions 2179-2269]
G
[124 nt withheld, positions 2271-2394]
CAGGTGGCACTTTTCGGGGAAATGTGCGCGGAACCCCTATTTGTTTATTTTTCTAAATACATTCAAATAT
GTATCCGCTCATGAGACAATAACCCTGATAAATGCTTCAATAATATTGAAAAAGGAAGAGTCCTGAGGCG
GAAAGAACCAGCTGTGGAATGTGTGTCAGTTAGGGTGTGGAAAGTCCCCAGGCTCCCCAGCAGGCAGAAG
TATGCAAAGCATGCATCTCAATTAGTCAGCAACCAGGTGTGGAAAGTCCCCAGGCTCCCCAGCAGGCAGA
AGTATGCAAAGCATGCATCTCAATTAGTCAGCAACCATAGTCCCGCCCCTAACTCCGCCCATCCCGCCCC
TAACTCCGCCCAGTTCCGCCCATTCTCCGCCCCATGGCTGACTAATTTTTTTTATTTATGCAGAGGCCGA
GGCCGCCTCGGCCTCTGAGCTATTCCAGAAGTAGTGAGGAGGCTTTTTTGGAGGCCTAGGCTTTTGCAAA
GATCGATCAAGAGACAGGATGAGGATCGTTTCGCATGATTGAACAAGATGGATTGCACGCAGGTTCTCCG
GCCGCTTGGGTGGAGAGGCTATTCGGCTATGACTGGGCACAACAGACAATCGGCTGCTCTGATGCCGCCG
TGTTCCGGCTGTCAGCGCAGGGGCGCCCGGTTCTTTTTGTCAAGACCGACCTGTCCGGTGCCCTGAATGA
ACTGCAAGACGAGGCAGCGCGGCTATCGTGGCTGGCCACGACGGGCGTTCCTTGCGCAGCTGTGCTCGAC
GTTGTCACTGAAGCGGGAAGGGACTGGCTGCTATTGGGCGAAGTGCCGGGGCAGGATCTCCTGTCATCTC
ACCTTGCTCCTGCCGAGAAAGTATCCATCATGGCTGATGCAATGCGGCGGCTGCATACGCTTGATCCGGC
TACCTGCCCATTCGACCACCAAGCGAAACATCGCATCGAGCGAGCACGTACTCGGATGGAAGCCGGTCTT
GTCGATCAGGATGATCTGGACGAAGAGCATCAGGGGCTCGCGCCAGCCGAACTGTTCGCCAGGCTCAAGG
CGAGCATGCCCGACGGCGAGGATCTCGTCGTGACCCATGGCGATGCCTGCTTGCCGAATATCATGGTGGA
AAATGGCCGCTTTTCTGGATTCATCGACTGTGGCCGGCTGGGTGTGGCGGACCGCTATCAGGACATAGCG
TTGGCTACCCGTGATATTGCTGAAGAGCTTGGCGGCGAATGGGCTGACCGCTTCCTCGTGCTTTACGGTA
TCGCCGCTCCCGATTCGCAGCGCATCGCCTTCTATCGCCTTCTTGACGAGTTCTTCTGAGCGGGACTCTG
GGGTTCGAAATGACCGACCAAGCGACGCCCAACCTGCCATCACGAGATTTCGATTCCACCGCCGCCTTCT
ATGAAAGGTTGGGCTTCGGAATCGTTTTCCGGGACGCCGGCTGGATGATCCTCCAGCGCGGGGATCTCAT
GCTGGAGTTCTTCGCCCACCCTAGGGGGAGGCTAACTGAAACACGGAAGGAGACAATACCGGAAGGAACC
CGCGCTATGACGGCAATAAAAAGACAGAATAAAACGCACGGTGTTGGGTCGTTTGTTCATAAACGCGGGG
TTCGGTCCCAGGGCTGGCACTCTGTCGATACCCCACCGAGACCCCATTGGGGCCAATACGCCCGCGTTTC
TTCCTTTTCCCCACCCCACCCCCCAAGTTCGGGTGAAGGCCCAGGGCTCGCAGCCAACGTCGGGGCGGCA
GGCCCTGCCATAGCCTCAGGTTACTCATATATACTTTAGATTGATTTAAAACTTCATTTTTAATTTAAAA
GGATCTAGGTGAAGATCCTTTTTGATAATCTCATGACCAAAATCCCTTAACGTGAGTTTTCGTTCCACTG
AGCGTCAGACCCCGTAGAAAAGATCAAAGGATCTTCTTGAGATCCTTTTTTTCTGCGCGTAATCTGCTGC
TTGCAAACAAAAAAACCACCGCTACCAGCGGTGGTTTGTTTGCCGGATCAAGAGCTACCAACTCTTTTTC
CGAAGGTAACTGGCTTCAGCAGAGCGCAGATACCAAATACTGTTCTTCTAGTGTAGCCGTAGTTAGGCCA
CCACTTCAAGAACTCTGTAGCACCGCCTACATACCTCGCTCTGCTAATCCTGTTACCAGTGGCTGCTGCC
AGTGGCGATAAGTCGTGTCTTACCGGGTTGGACTCAAGACGATAGTTACCGGATAAGGCGCAGCGGTCGG
GCTGAACGGGGGGTTCGTGCACACAGCCCAGCTTGGAGCGAACGACCTACACCGAACTGAGATACCTACA
GCGTGAGCTATGAGAAAGCGCCACGCTTCCCGAAGGGAGAAAGGCGGACAGGTATCCGGTAAGCGGCAGG
GTCGGAACAGGAGAGCGCACGAGGGAGCTTCCAGGGGGAAACGCCTGGTATCTTTATAGTCCTGTCGGGT
TTCGCCACCTCTGACTTGAGCGTCGATTTTTGTGATGCTCGTCAGGGGGGCGGAGCCTATGGAAAAACGC
CAGCAACGCGGCCTTTTTACGGTTCCTGGCCTTTTGCTGGCCTTTTGCTCACATGTTCTTTCCTGCGTTA
TCCCCTGATTCTGTGGATAA
Features (pLannotate 1.2.2; 14 found; start..end, strand, type, name):
     80..383     +  enhancer       CMV enhancer: human cytomegalovirus immediate early enhancer
    384..587     +  promoter       CMV promoter: human cytomegalovirus (CMV) immediate early promoter
    638..1318    +  CDS            (3-F)Tyr-EGFP: (3-F)Tyr-EGFP is a basic (constitutively fluorescent) green fluorescent protein published in 2004, derived from Aequorea victoria.
   1301..1699    +  CDS            CLTB (fragment): CLCB_HUMAN - Experimental evidence at protein level: Swiss-Prot protein existence level 1. Clathrin is the major protein of the polyhedral coat of coated pits and vesicles. From Homo sapiens (Human).
   1704..1788    +  CDS            large T antigen (fragment): large T antigen from SV40 (simian virus 40)
   1811..1932    +  polyA_signal   SV40 poly(A) signal: SV40 polyadenylation signal
   1966..2394    -  rep_origin     f1 ori (sequence partly withheld): f1 bacteriophage origin of replication; arrow indicates direction of (+) strand synthesis
   2421..2525    +  promoter       AmpR promoter: bla
   2527..2884    +  promoter       SV40 promoter: SV40 enhancer and early promoter
   2919..3713    +  CDS            NeoR/KanR: aminoglycoside phosphotransferase from Tn5; aph(3')-II (or nptII); confers resistance to neomycin, kanamycin, and G418 (Geneticin®)
   3734..3886    +  CDS            ble (fragment): BLE_KLEPN - Experimental evidence at protein level: Swiss-Prot protein existence level 1. Binding protein with a strong affinity to the bleomycin family of antibiotics. Binds to CL990; an antimitotic-antibiotic compound. From Klebsiella pneumoniae.
   3945..3992    +  polyA_signal   HSV TK poly(A) signal: herpes simplex virus thymidine kinase polyadenylation signal (Cole and Stacy, 1985)
   4083..4099    -  polyA_signal   bGH poly(A) signal (fragment): bovine growth hormone polyadenylation signal
   4321..4909    +  rep_origin     ori: high-copy-number ColE1/pMB1/pBR322/pUC origin of replication
