[The description below was written by a language model from this plasmid's Addgene catalogue record and pLannotate feature annotations shown in this document.]
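Description:
EGFP-CLCdeltaN is a 5,004 bp mammalian expression plasmid built on the Clontech pEGFP-C1 backbone. It encodes a truncated human clathrin light chain B (CLTB) fused to the C-terminus of monomeric EGFP. The insert, introduced by Gibson cloning, lacks amino acids 1–89 of the light chain, so only the C-terminal portion of the protein (366 bp of coding sequence) is retained. Transcription is driven by the human cytomegalovirus immediate-early enhancer and promoter and terminated by the SV40 polyadenylation signal downstream of the fusion. The annotation tool labels the fluorescent protein as an EGFP variant, and the record specifies it as mEGFP. Small hits annotated as fragments of SV40 large T antigen, ble and the bGH poly(A) signal appear to be residual backbone sequence rather than functional parts.

The plasmid replicates in E. coli from a high-copy ColE1/pUC-type origin and also carries an f1 origin for single-stranded DNA production. A single NeoR/KanR (Tn5 aminoglycoside phosphotransferase) gene serves as the marker in both hosts. A bacterial promoter upstream of it provides kanamycin resistance in bacteria. The SV40 enhancer/early promoter and an HSV TK poly(A) signal allow its expression in mammalian cells, where G418 can be used to select stable transfectants.

The construct lets the N-terminally deleted light chain be visualised by fluorescence in mammalian cells. It was deposited with a study of how a conformational switch in clathrin light chain regulates lattice structure and endocytosis at the plasma membrane, which suggests use as a deletion mutant for comparison with the full-length light chain. Part of the plasmid derives from an earlier deposited construct.
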