Addgene plasmid #193562: EGFP-CLCdeltaN
Purpose: Expresses human Clathrin Light Chain B truncation mutant (deleted 1-89 aa) tagged with mEGFP in mammalian cells.
Depositing lab: Justin Taraska. Depositing organization: National Heart, Lung, and Blood Institute (NHLBI). Publication: A conformational switch in clathrin light chain regulates lattice structure and endocytosis at the plasma membrane of mammalian cells. Obashi K, Sochacki KA, Strub MP, Taraska JW. Nat Commun. 2023 Feb 9;14(1):732. doi: 10.1038/s41467-023-36304-7. PubMed 36759616.
Backbone
  Vector backbone: pEGFP-C1
  Backbone manufacturer: Clontech
  Total vector size (bp): 5004
  Vector type: Mammalian Expression
Growth in bacteria
  Bacterial resistance: Kanamycin, 50 μg/mL
  Growth temperature: 37°C
  Growth strain: DH5alpha
  Copy number: Unknown
Gene/Insert
  Gene/Insert name: Clathrin light chain B
  Species: H. sapiens (human)
  Insert size (bp): 366
  Mutation: Deleted amino acids 1-89
  GenBank ID: NM_001834.5
  Entrez Gene: CLTB (a.k.a. LCB)
  Promoter: CMV
  Tag / fusion protein: mEGFP (N terminal on backbone)
  Cloning method: Gibson Cloning
  Sequencing primers: 5′ CMV-F; 3′ SV-40pArev
Resource information
  A portion of this plasmid was derived from a plasmid made by: Addgene #79997
Terms and licenses: Academic/Nonprofit Terms; Industry Terms: Not Available to Industry
Depositor comments: Please visit https://doi.org/10.1101/2022.03.21.485138 for bioRxiv preprint.
How to cite: EGFP-CLCdeltaN was a gift from Justin Taraska (Addgene plasmid # 193562 ; http://n2t.net/addgene:193562 ; RRID:Addgene_193562)
